Addgene plasmid #241901: ttLbCas12a-intron
Purpose: ttLbCas12a (LbCas12a-D156R)-intron Gateway entry plasmid
Depositing lab: Yiping Qi. Depositing organization: University of Maryland, College Park. Publication: Efficient genome editing by CRISPR-Cas12a in common wheat via shoot apical meristem delivery. Luo W, Ors S, Fang H, Zeng M, Cheng Y, Sidawy AE, Qi Y. Plant Physiol. 2025 Nov 26;199(4):kiaf611. doi: 10.1093/plphys/kiaf611. PubMed 41335006.
Backbone
  Vector backbone: pYPQ167
  Vector type: Plant Expression, CRISPR
Growth in bacteria
  Bacterial resistance: Spectinomycin, 50 μg/mL
  Growth temperature: 37°C
  Growth strain: DH5alpha
  Copy number: High Copy
Gene/Insert
  Gene/Insert name: ttLbCas12a (LbCas12a-D156R)-intron
  Insert size (bp): 5275
  Tag / fusion protein: NLS (N terminal on insert); NLS (C terminal on insert)
Terms and licenses: Academic/Nonprofit Terms; Industry Terms: Not Available to Industry
How to cite: ttLbCas12a-intron was a gift from Yiping Qi (Addgene plasmid # 241901 ; http://n2t.net/addgene:241901 ; RRID:Addgene_241901)
