[The description below was written by a language model from this plasmid's Addgene catalogue record and pLannotate feature annotations shown in this document.]
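Description:
ttLbCas12a-intron is a Gateway entry plasmid built on the pYPQ167 backbone and classed as a plant expression/CRISPR vector. The sequenced record is about 8.1 kb. It is maintained in E. coli at high copy from a ColE1/pUC-type origin and selected with spectinomycin through the aadA (SmR) aminoglycoside adenylyltransferase gene. Short remnants of an integron Pc promoter, a gentamicin resistance gene, lacI and lacZα, along with rrnB T1/T2 terminators and a T7 promoter, appear to be backbone leftovers rather than functional parts of the payload.

The roughly 5.3 kb insert encodes ttLbCas12a, the D156R variant of the Lachnospiraceae bacterium Cas12a (Cpf1) nuclease, with nuclear localization signals at both the N and C termini. The automated annotation splits the coding region into six separate cas12a fragments, matched by homology to the Acidaminococcus and Francisella orthologues rather than to LbCas12a itself. The gaps between these fragments fit the "intron" designation, suggesting that several introns interrupt the open reading frame, although the introns themselves are not annotated. A NOS terminator and poly(A) signal follows the coding sequence. No plant promoter is annotated upstream, so expression presumably depends on a promoter supplied by the destination vector.

The cassette sits between attL1 and attR5 sites, an arrangement used in multisite Gateway LR assembly, where the nuclease module is combined with a second entry clone (typically a crRNA expression unit) in a plant destination vector. The associated work concerns Cas12a genome editing in common wheat by shoot apical meristem delivery.
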