Features (pLannotate 1.2.2; 18 found; start..end, strand, type, name):
     96..119     +  promoter       Pc promoter (fragment): intI1 (promoter lies within the coding sequence); class 1 integron promoter
    295..351     +  CDS            GmR (fragment): gentamycin acetyltransferase; aacC1; confers resistance to gentamycin
    358..1149    +  CDS            SmR: aminoglycoside adenylyltransferase (Murphy, 1985); aadA; confers resistance to spectinomycin and streptomycin
   1242..1830    +  rep_origin     ori: high-copy-number ColE1/pMB1/pBR322/pUC origin of replication
   2013..2105    +  CDS            lacI (fragment): lac repressor; lacI; The lac repressor binds to the lac operator to inhibit transcription in E. coli. This inhibition can be relieved by adding lactose or isopropyl-β-D-thiogalactopyranoside (IPTG).
   2160..2187    -  terminator     rrnB T2 terminator: transcription terminator T2 from the E. coli rrnB gene
   2319..2362    +  terminator     rrnB T1 terminator: Escherichia coli rrnB; transcription terminator T1 from the E. coli rrnB gene
   2409..2445    -  CDS            lacZα (fragment): LacZα fragment of β-galactosidase; lacZ fragment
   2461..2560    +  protein_bind   attL1: mutant version of attL; recombination site for the Gateway® LR reaction LR Clonase™
   3075..3434    +  CDS            cas12a (fragment): CS12A_ACISB - Also known as cpf1 From Acidaminococcus sp. (strain BV3L6).
   3541..4941    +  CDS            cas12a (fragment): CS12A_FRATN - Also known as cpf1 From Francisella tularensis subsp. novicida (strain U112).
   5039..5395    +  CDS            cas12a (fragment): CS12A_FRATN - Also known as cpf1 From Francisella tularensis subsp. novicida (strain U112).
   5526..6257    +  CDS            cas12a (fragment): CS12A_FRATN - Also known as cpf1 From Francisella tularensis subsp. novicida (strain U112).
   6370..6837    +  CDS            cas12a (fragment): CS12A_FRATN - Also known as cpf1 From Francisella tularensis subsp. novicida (strain U112).
   6986..7312    +  CDS            cas12a (fragment): CS12A_ACISB - Also known as cpf1 From Acidaminococcus sp. (strain BV3L6).
   7578..7830    +  terminator     NOS terminator: nopaline synthase terminator and poly(A) signal
   7875..7998    +  protein_bind   attR5: mutant version of attR; recombination site for the Gateway® LR reaction LR Clonase™
   8016..8034    -  promoter       T7 promoter: promoter for bacteriophage T7 RNA polymerase
>Addgene plasmid #241901 | ttLbCas12a-intron | addgene full sequence | sequence record 485642 | Addgene NGS Result
TGGACCAGCCAGGACAGAAATGCCTCGACTTCGCTGCTACCCAAGGTTGCCGGGTGACGCACACCGTGGA
AACGGATGAAGGCACGAACCCAGTGGACATAAGCCTGTTCGGTTCGTAAGCTGTAATGCAAGTAGCGTAT
GCGCTCACGCAACTGGTCCAGAACCTTGACCGAACGCAGCGGTGGTAACGGCGCAGTGGCGGTTTTCATG
GCTTGTTATGACTGTTTTTTTGGGGTACAGTCTATGCCTCGGGCATCCAAGCAGCAAGCGCGTTACGCCG
TGGGTCGATGTTTGATGTTATGGAGCAGCAACGATGTTACGCAGCAGGGCAGTCGCCCTAAAACAAAGTT
AAACATTATGAGGGAAGCGGTGATCGCCGAAGTATCGACTCAACTATCAGAGGTAGTTGGCGTCATCGAG
CGCCATCTCGAACCGACGTTGCTGGCCGTACATTTGTACGGCTCCGCAGTGGATGGCGGCCTGAAGCCAC
ACAGTGATATTGATTTGCTGGTTACGGTGACCGTAAGGCTTGATGAAACAACGCGGCGAGCTTTGATCAA
CGACCTTTTGGAAACTTCGGCTTCCCCTGGAGAGAGCGAGATTCTCCGCGCTGTAGAAGTCACCATTGTT
GTGCACGACGACATCATTCCGTGGCGTTATCCAGCTAAGCGCGAACTGCAATTTGGAGAATGGCAGCGCA
ATGACATTCTTGCAGGTATCTTCGAGCCAGCCACGATCGACATTGATCTGGCTATCTTGCTGACAAAAGC
AAGAGAACATAGCGTTGCCTTGGTAGGTCCAGCGGCGGAGGAACTCTTTGATCCGGTTCCTGAACAGGAT
CTATTTGAGGCGCTAAATGAAACCTTAACGCTATGGAACTCGCCGCCCGACTGGGCTGGCGATGAGCGAA
ATGTAGTGCTTACGTTGTCCCGCATTTGGTACAGCGCAGTAACCGGCAAAATCGCGCCGAAGGATGTCGC
TGCCGACTGGGCAATGGAGCGCCTGCCGGCCCAGTATCAGCCCGTCATACTTGAAGCTAGACAGGCTTAT
CTTGGACAAGAAGAAGATCGCTTGGCCTCGCGCGCAGATCAGTTGGAAGAATTTGTCCACTACGTGAAAG
GCGAGATCACCAAGGTAGTCGGCAAATAACCCTCGAGCCACCCATGACCAAAATCCCTTAACGTGAGTTA
CGCGTCGTTCCACTGAGCGTCAGACCCCGTAGAAAAGATCAAAGGATCTTCTTGAGATCCTTTTTTTCTG
CGCGTAATCTGCTGCTTGCAAACAAAAAAACCACCGCTACCAGCGGTGGTTTGTTTGCCGGATCAAGAGC
TACCAACTCTTTTTCCGAAGGTAACTGGCTTCAGCAGAGCGCAGATACCAAATACTGTTCTTCTAGTGTA
GCCGTAGTTAGGCCACCACTTCAAGAACTCTGTAGCACCGCCTACATACCTCGCTCTGCTAATCCTGTTA
CCAGTGGCTGCTGCCAGTGGCGATAAGTCGTGTCTTACCGGGTTGGACTCAAGACGATAGTTACCGGATA
AGGCGCAGCGGTCGGGCTGAACGGGGGGTTCGTGCACACAGCCCAGCTTGGAGCGAACGACCTACACCGA
ACTGAGATACCTACAGCGTGAGCTATGAGAAAGCGCCACGCTTCCCGAAGGGAGAAAGGCGGACAGGTAT
CCGGTAAGCGGCAGGGTCGGAACAGGAGAGCGCACGAGGGAGCTTCCAGGGGGAAACGCCTGGTATCTTT
ATAGTCCTGTCGGGTTTCGCCACCTCTGACTTGAGCGTCGATTTTTGTGATGCTCGTCAGGGGGGCGGAG
CCTATGGAAAAACGCCAGCAACGCGGCCTTTTTACGGTTCCTGGCCTTTTGCTGGCCTTTTGCTCACATG
TTCTTTCCTGCGTTATCCCCTGATTCTGTGGATAACCGTATTACCGCCTTTGAGTGAGCTGATACCGCTC
GCCGCAGCCGAACGACCGAGCGCAGCGAGTCAGTGAGCGAGGAAGCGGAAGAGCGCCCAATACGCAAACC
GCCTCTCCCCGCGCGTTGGCCGATTCATTAATGCAGCTGGCACGACAGGTTTCCCGACTGGAAAGCGGGC
AGTGAGCGCAACGCAATTAATACGCGTACCGCGAGCCAGGAAGAGTTTGTAGAAACGCAAAAAGGCCATC
CGTCAGGATGGCCTTCTGCTTAGTTTGATGCCTGGCAGTTTATGGCGGGCGTCCTGCCCGCCACCCTCCG
GGCCGTTGCTTCACAACGTTCAAATCCGCTCCCGGCGGATTTGTCCTACTCAGGAGAGCGTTCACCGACA
AACAACAGATAAAACGAAAGGCCCAGTCTTCCGACTGAGCCTTTCGTTTTATTTGATGCCTGGCAGTTCC
CTACTCTCGCGTTAACGCTTGCATGGATGTTTTCCCAGTCACGACGTTGTAAAACGACGGCCAGTCTTAA
GCTCGGGCCCCAAATAATGATTTTATTTTGACTGATAGTGACCTGTTCGTTGCAACAAATTGATGAGCAA
TGCTTTTTTATAATGCCAACTTTGTACAAAAAAGCAGGCTCCGAATTCGCCCTTCACCATGGCTCCTAAG
AAGAAGCGGAAGGTTGGTATTCACGGGGTGCCTGCGGCTAGCAAGCTCGAGAAGTTTACCAACTGCTACA
GCCTGTCTAAGACCCTGAGGTTCAAGGCTATTCCTGTGGGTAAGACCCAAGAGAATATCGACAACAAGCG
GCTGCTGGTTGAGGATGAGAAGAGAGCTGAGGATTACAAGGGCGTGAAGAAGCTGCTGGATCGGTACTAC
CTGAGCTTCATCAACGATGTGCTGCACAGCATCAAGCTGAAGAACCTGAACAACTACATCAGCCTGTTCC
GGAAGAAAACCCGGACCGAGAAAGAGAACAAAGAGCTTGAGAACCTCGAGATCAACCTGCGGAAAGAGAT
CGCTAAGGCTTTCAAGGGTAACGAAGGTAAGGATTTTTATGATATACTATGCTTATGTATTTTGTACTGA
AAGCATATCCTGCTTCATTGGGATATTACTGAAAGCATTTAACTACATGTAAACTCACTTGATGATCAAT
AAACTTGATTTTGCAGGTTACAAGAGCCTGTTCAAGAAGGATATTATCGAGACTATCCTGCCTGAGTTCC
TGGACGATAAGGATGAGATTGCCCTGGTGAACAGCTTCAACGGTTTCACTACTGCCTTCACCGGTTTCTT
CAGAAACCGGGAAAACATGTTCAGCGAAGAGGCCAAGTCTACCTCTATCGCTTTCCGGTGCATTAACGAG
AACTTGACCCGGTACATCAGCAACATGGACATCTTCGAGAAGGTGGACGCCATCTTCGATAAGCACGAGG
TGCAAGAAATCAAAGAGAAGATCCTGAACTCCGACTACGACGTCGAGGATTTTTTTGAGGGCGAGTTCTT
CAACTTCGTGCTCACCCAAGAAGGTAACATTCCTTAGTTACCTTTCTTTTCTTTTTCCATCATAAGTTTA
TAGATTGTACATGCTTTGAGATTTTTCTTTGCAAACAATCTCAGGTATCGATGTGTACAACGCTATCATC
GGTGGTTTCGTGACTGAGAGCGGTGAGAAGATTAAGGGCCTGAACGAGTACATTAACCTGTACAATCAAA
AGACCAAGCAGAAGCTGCCGAAGTTCAAGCCGCTTTACAAGCAGGTTCTGAGCGATCGTGAGAGCCTGTC
TTTTTACGGAGAGGGATACACCTCTGATGAAGAGGTTTTGGAGGTAATCTTGAAATTGGAACTCTTCTTT
TGTTGTCTAAACCTATCAATTTCTTTGCGGAAATTTATTTGAAGCTGTAGAGTTAAAATTGAGTCTTTTA
AACTTTTGTAGGTGTTCCGTAACACCCTGAACAAGAACAGCGAGATCTTCAGCTCCATCAAGAAGCTGGA
AAAGCTGTTTAAGAACTTCGACGAGTACAGCAGCGCTGGCATCTTCGTTAAGAACGGTCCTGCTATCAGC
ACCATCAGCAAGGATATTTTCGGCGAGTGGAACGTGATCCGGGATAAGTGGAATGCTGAGTACGATGACA
TCCACCTGAAGAAAAAGGCTGTGGTGACCGAGAAGTACGAGGATGATAGGCGGAAGTCCTTCAAGAAGAT
AGGTAAGTTGTTACTTATGATTGTTTTCCTCTCTGCTACATGTATTTTGTTGTTCATTTCTGTAAGATAT
AAGAATTGAGTTTTCCTCTGATGATATTATTAGGTTCCTTTAGCCTCGAGCAGCTTCAAGAGTATGCTGA
CGCTGATCTGTCCGTGGTCGAGAAGCTTAAAGAGATCATCATCCAGAAGGTCGACGAGATCTACAAGGTG
TACGGCAGCTCTGAGAAGCTTTTCGATGCTGACTTCGTGTTGGAGAAGTCTCTGAAGAAGAACGACGCCG
TTGTCGCTATCATGAAGGATCTGCTGGACAGCGTGAAGTCTTTCGAGAACTATATCAAGGCCTTCTTCGG
CGAAGGTTAGTATCATATGAAGAAATACCTAGTTTCAGTTGATGAATGCTATTTTCTGACCTCAGTTGTT
CTCTTTTGAGAATTATTTCTTTTCTAATTTGCCTGATTTTTCTATTAATTCATTAGGTAAAGAGACTAAT
AGGGACGAGTCATTCTACGGCGATTTCGTGCTGGCTTACGACATCCTTCTTAAGGTGGACCACATCTACG
ACGCCATCAGAAATTACGTGACCCAGAAGCCGTACAGCAAGGACAAGTTCAAGTTGTACTTCCAGAATCC
GCAGTTCATGGGCGGCTGGGACAAAGACAAAGAGACAGATTACAGGGCTACCATCCTGCGGTACGGCTCT
AAGTACTACCTTGCCATCATGGACAAGAAATACGCCAAGTGCCTGCAAAAGATCGACAAGGATGATGTGA
ACGGCAACTACGAGAAGATCAACTACAAGCTCCTGCCAGGTAAATCCTGGTCCACACTTTTACGATAAAA
ACACAAGATTTTAAACTATGAACTGATCAATAATCATTCCTAAAAGACCACACTTTTGTTTTGTTTCTAA
AGTAATTTTTACTGTTATAACAGGTCCTAACAAGATGCTTCCTAAGGTGTTCTTCTCAAAGAAATGGATG
GCCTACTACAACCCGAGCGAGGACATCCAGAAAATCTACAAGAACGGCACCTTCAAAAAGGGCGACATGT
TCAACCTGAACGACTGCCACAAGCTGATCGATTTCTTCAAGGACAGCATCAGCCGGTATCCGAAGTGGTC
TAACGCTTACGATTTCAACTTCAGCGAGACTGAGAAGTATAAGGATATCGCCGGCTTCTACCGTGAGGTT
GAGGAACAGGGTTACAAGGTTAGCTTCGAGAGCGCCAGCAAGAAAGAGGTGGACAAGTTGGTTGAAGAAG
GTAAGAGGTCAAAAGGTTTCCGCAATGATCCCTCTTTTTTTGTTTCTCTAGTTTCAAGAATTTGGGTATA
TGACTAACTTCTGAGTGTTCCTTGATGCATATTTGTGATGAGACAAATGTTTGTTCTATGTTTTAGGTAA
GCTGTACATGTTCCAAATCTATAACAAGGACTTCTCCGACAAGTCTCACGGCACTCCTAATCTGCATACA
ATGTACTTCAAGCTGCTGTTCGACGAGAACAACCACGGTCAGATTAGGCTTTCTGGTGGTGCTGAGCTGT
TCATGAGAAGGGCCTCACTGAAGAAAGAAGAGTTGGTCGTTCACCCTGCCAACTCTCCAATCGCTAACAA
GAACCCTGACAACCCGAAAAAGACCACCACCTTGTCTTACGACGTGTACAAGGATAAGCGGTTCAGCGAG
GATCAGTACGAGCTTCACATTCCGATCGCCATCAACAAGTGCCCGAAGAACATCTTCAAGATCAATACCG
AGGTGCGGGTGCTGCTGAAGCACGATGATAATCCTTACGTGATCGGCATCGATAGGGGCGAGAGAAACCT
TCTTTACATCGTGGTGGTGGACGGCAAGGGCAATATCGTTGAGCAGTACTCTCTGAACGAGATTATCAAC
AATTTCAACGGCATCCGGATCAAGACCGACTACCACTCTCTGCTGGATAAGAAAGAAAAAGAGCGGTTCG
AGGCCAGGCAGAACTGGACTTCTATCGAAAACATCAAAGAGCTGAAGGCCGGCTACATCTCTCAGGTGGT
GCATAAGATTTGCGAGCTGGTGGAAAAGTACGACGCTGTGATTGCTCTCGAGGATCTGAACAGCGGCTTC
AAGAACTCACGTGTGAAGGTAAAGCAACTGTGTTTTAATCAATTTCTTGTCAGGATATATGGATTATAAC
TTAATTTTTGAGAAATCTGTAGTATTTGGCGTGAAATGAGTTTGCTTTTTGGTTTCTCCCGTGTTATAGG
TTGAGAAGCAGGTCTACCAAAAGTTCGAGAAGATGCTCATCGACAAGCTGAACTACATGGTGGACAAAAA
GAGCAACCCTTGCGCTACCGGTGGTGCTCTTAAGGGTTACCAGATCACTAACAAGTTCGAGTCTTTCAAG
AGCATGAGCACCCAGAACGGCTTCATCTTCTACATCCCTGCTTGGCTGACCAGCAAGATCGATCCTTCTA
CTGGCTTCGTCAACCTGCTCAAGACCAAGTACACCAGCATTGCCGACAGCAAGAAGTTCATCAGCTCATT
CGACCGGATCATGTACGTGCCAGAAGAGGATCTTTTCGAGTTCGCCCTCGATTACAAGAACTTCTCTAGG
ACCGACGCCGACTACATTAAGAAGTGGAAGCTGTACTCCTACGGCAACCGGATTCGGATCTTTCGGAACC
CGAAGAAAAACAACGTGTTCGACTGGGAAGAGGTAAAGTTTCCAACTTTCCTTTACCATATCAAACTATA
GTTCGAAACTTTTTATTTGATCAACTTCAAGGCCACCCGATCTTTCTATTCCTGATTAATTTGTGATGAA
TCCATATTGACTTTTGATGGTTACGCAGGTGTGCCTGACCTCTGCCTACAAAGAACTGTTCAACAAGTAC
GGCATCAACTACCAGCAGGGTGATATTAGGGCTCTGCTTTGCGAGCAGTCTGACAAGGCTTTCTACAGCT
CTTTCATGGCCCTGATGTCTCTGATGCTGCAAATGAGGAACTCTATCACCGGTAGGACCGATGTGGACTT
CCTTATCTCTCCGGTGAAGAACAGTGACGGGATCTTCTACGACAGCCGGAATTATGAGGCTCAAGAGAAC
GCAATCCTGCCGAAGAATGCTGATGCTAACGGCGCTTACAACATTGCCAGAAAGGTGCTGTGGGCTATCG
GCCAGTTTAAGAAAGCCGAAGATGAGAAGTTGGACAAGGTCTGTCTTTCCTATTTCATATGTTTAATCCT
AGGAATTTGATCAATTGATTGTATGTATGTCGATCCCAAGACTTTCTTGTTCACTTATATCTTAACTCTC
TCTTTGCTGTTTCTTGCAGGTGAAGATCGCTATCTCCAACAAAGAGTGGCTCGAGTACGCTCAGACTAGC
GTTAAGCATAAGCGTCCTGCTGCCACCAAAAAGGCCGGACAGGCTAAGAAAAAGAAGTGAGACGACTAGT
GGCGGCCGCCGACGTCCGATCGTTCAAACATTTGGCAATAAAGTTTCTTAAGATTGAATCCTGTTGCCGG
TCTTGCGATGATTATCATATAATTTCTGTTGAATTACGTTAAGCATGTAATAATTAACATGTAATGCATG
ACGTTATTTATGAGATGGGTTTTTATGATTAGAGTCCCGCAATTATACATTTAATACGCGATAGAAAACA
AAATATAGCGCGCAAACTAGGATAAATTATCGCGCGCGGTGTCATCTATGTTACTAGATCGGGAATTGAT
CCCCCCTCGACAGCTTCCGGAAAGGGCGAATTCGCAACTTTGTATACAAAAGTTGAACGAGAAACGTAAA
ATGATATAAATATCAATATATTAAATTAGATTTTGCATAAAAAACAGACTACATAATACTGTAAAACACA
ACATATCCAGTCACTATGCCATCCAGCTGATATCCCCTATAGTGAGTCGTATTACATGGTCATAGCTGTT
TCCTGGCAGCTCTGGCCCGTGTCTCAAAATCTCTGATGTTACATTGCACAAGATAAAAATATATCATCAT
GCCTCCTC
